Addgene plasmid #144189: TFORF1622
Purpose: Lentiviral vector for overexpressing transcription factor ORFs with unique 24-bp barcodes. Barcodes facilitate identification of transcription factors in pooled screens.
Depositing lab: Feng Zhang. Depositing organization: Broad Institute. Publication: A transcription factor atlas of directed differentiation. Joung J, Ma S, Tay T, Geiger-Schuller KR, Kirchgatterer PC, Verdine VK, Guo B, Arias-Garcia MA, Allen WE, Singh A, Kuksenko O, Abudayyeh OO, Gootenberg JS, Fu Z, Macrae RK, Buenrostro JD, Regev A, Zhang F. Cell. 2023 Jan 5;186(1):209-229.e26. doi: 10.1016/j.cell.2022.11.026. PubMed 36608654.
Backbone
  Vector backbone: pLX_TRC317
  Backbone manufacturer: Broad Institute Genetic Perturbation Platform
  Backbone size w/o insert (bp): 8264
  Vector type: Mammalian Expression, Lentiviral
  Selectable markers: Puromycin
Growth in bacteria
  Bacterial resistance: Ampicillin, 100 μg/mL
  Growth temperature: 37°C
  Growth strain: NEB Stable
  Copy number: High Copy
Gene/Insert
  Gene/Insert name: ZNF513
  Species: H. sapiens (human)
  Insert size (bp): 1541
  Entrez Gene: ZNF513 (a.k.a. RP58, FLJ32203, HMFT0656)
  Promoter: EF1a
  Cloning method: Unknown
  Sequencing primers: 5′ GGGTGGAGACTGAAGTTAGGCCAG; 3′ CACATAGCGTAAAAGGAGCAACATAG
Terms and licenses: Academic/Nonprofit Terms; Industry Terms: Not Available to Industry
Depositor comments: NM_001201459,XM_005264142,ENST00000407879 . The transcription factor ORF portion of this plasmid was synthesized by Genewiz. Please test multiple small colonies in case of plasmid recombination. To make this collection available in a timely manner, a portion of this collection was not fully sequenced by Addgene. If an Addgene verified full plasmid sequence is not available, please contact us prior to placing an order to request the full sequence.
How to cite: TFORF1622 was a gift from Feng Zhang (Addgene plasmid # 144189 ; http://n2t.net/addgene:144189 ; RRID:Addgene_144189)
