[The description below was written by a language model from this plasmid's Addgene catalogue record and pLannotate feature annotations shown in this document.]
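Description:
TFORF1622 is a third-generation-style, self-inactivating lentiviral expression plasmid built on the pLX_TRC317 backbone and carrying the human zinc-finger transcription factor ZNF513, a transcriptional regulator implicated in retinal development and maintenance. It belongs to a barcoded transcription factor ORF collection in which each ORF is paired with a unique 24-bp barcode, so the factor carried by a given cell can be identified in pooled overexpression screens. The barcode itself is not annotated in the feature table. In bacteria the plasmid is maintained by a high-copy ColE1/pUC-type origin and selected with ampicillin through the bla gene. An f1 origin and remnants of a lac/T7/T3 cloning region are also present in the backbone. The depositor warns that recombination can occur, as is common for LTR-containing plasmids.

The viral genome is driven by an RSV promoter fused to a truncated HIV-1 5' LTR. This is followed by the Ψ packaging signal with a partial gag sequence, the RRE for Rev-dependent nuclear export, and a cPPT/CTS element. It ends in a ΔU3 3' LTR that inactivates LTR promoter activity after integration, with an SV40 polyadenylation signal downstream. Two expression units lie between the LTRs. An SV40 early promoter drives puromycin N-acetyltransferase for selection of transduced mammalian cells, and the strong constitutive EF-1α promoter drives the ZNF513 ORF. A WPRE follows the ORF to enhance transcript stability and expression. A short U6 promoter fragment is annotated between the ORF and the WPRE, but the record does not explain its role. The construct is intended for producing lentivirus to stably overexpress ZNF513, individually or within pooled directed-differentiation screens.
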