Features (pLannotate 1.2.2; 31 found; start..end, strand, type, name):
      5..231     +  promoter       RSV promoter: Rous sarcoma virus enhancer/promoter
    232..412     +  LTR            5' LTR (truncated): truncated 5' long terminal repeat (LTR) from HIV-1
    459..584     +  misc_feature   HIV-1 Ψ: packaging signal of human immunodeficiency virus type 1
    568..931     +  CDS            HIV-1 gag (fragment): gag protein from human immunodeficiency virus 1; gag
   1077..1310    +  misc_feature   RRE: The Rev response element (RRE) of HIV-1 allows for Rev-dependent mRNA export from the nucleus to the cytoplasm.
   1687..1713    +  CDS            Rev (fragment): human immunodeficiency virus 1 (HIV-1) Rev protein; rev; enhances nuclear export of unspliced and incompletely spliced viral mRNAs
   1720..1743    +  promoter       SV40 promoter (fragment): SV40 early promoter
   1744..1815    +  promoter       SV40 promoter (fragment): SV40 enhancer and early promoter
   1839..1974    +  rep_origin     SV40 ori: SV40 origin of replication
   2020..2616    +  CDS            PuroR (fragment): puromycin N-acetyltransferase; pac from Streptomyces; confers resistance to puromycin
   2665..2782    +  misc_feature   cPPT/CTS: central polypurine tract and central termination sequence of HIV-1
   2847..2913    +  CDS            small t antigen (fragment): SV40 (simian virus 40) small t antigen
   2920..4098    +  promoter       EF-1α promoter: strong constitutive promoter for human elongation factor EF-1α
   4115..5551    +  CDS            ZNF513 (fragment): ZN513_HUMAN - Experimental evidence at protein level: Swiss-Prot protein existence level 1. Transcriptional regulator that plays a role in retinal development and maintenance. From Homo sapiens (Human).
   5567..5620    +  promoter       U6 promoter (fragment): RNA polymerase III promoter for human U6 snRNA
   5662..6250    +  misc_feature   WPRE: woodchuck hepatitis virus posttranscriptional regulatory element
   6301..6320    +  misc_feature   cPPT/CTS (fragment): central polypurine tract and central termination sequence of HIV-1
   6322..6555    +  LTR            3' LTR (ΔU3): self-inactivating 3' long terminal repeat (LTR) from HIV-1
   6633..6754    +  polyA_signal   SV40 poly(A) signal: SV40 polyadenylation signal
   6794..6929    +  rep_origin     SV40 ori: SV40 origin of replication
   6950..6968    -  promoter       T7 promoter: promoter for bacteriophage T7 RNA polymerase
   6976..7131    +  CDS            lacZα (fragment): LacZα fragment of β-galactosidase; lacZ fragment
   7136..7564    +  rep_origin     f1 ori (sequence partly withheld): f1 bacteriophage origin of replication; arrow indicates direction of (+) strand synthesis
   7617..7721    +  promoter       AmpR promoter: bla
   7722..8582    +  CDS            AmpR: β-lactamase; bla; confers resistance to ampicillin, carbenicillin, and related antibiotics
   8753..9341    +  rep_origin     ori: high-copy-number ColE1/pMB1/pBR322/pUC origin of replication
   9524..9616    +  CDS            lacI (fragment): lac repressor; lacI; The lac repressor binds to the lac operator to inhibit transcription in E. coli. This inhibition can be relieved by adding lactose or isopropyl-β-D-thiogalactopyranoside (IPTG).
   9629..9650    +  protein_bind   CAP binding site: CAP binding activates transcription in the presence of cAMP. E. coli catabolite activator protein
   9665..9695    +  promoter       lac promoter: promoter for the E. coli lac operon
   9703..9719    +  protein_bind   lac operator: The lac repressor binds to the lac operator to inhibit transcription in E. coli. This inhibition can be relieved by adding lactose or isopropyl-β-D-thiogalactopyranoside (IPTG). lac repressor encoded by lacI
   9764..9782    +  promoter       T3 promoter: promoter for bacteriophage T3 RNA polymerase
>Addgene plasmid #144189 | TFORF1622 | addgene full sequence | sequence record 404076 | Addgene NGS Result
TTAATGTAGTCTTATGCAATACTCTTGTAGTCTTGCAACATGGTAACGATGAGTTAGCAACATGCCTTAC
AAGGAGAGAAAAAGCACCGTGCATGCCGATTGGTGGAAGTAAGGTGGTACGATCGTGCCTTATTAGGAAG
GCAACAGACGGGTCTGACATGGATTGGACGAACCACTGAATTGCCGCATTGCAGAGATATTGTATTTAAG
TGCCTAGCTCGATACATAAACGGGTCTCTCTGGTTAGACCAGATCTGAGCCTGGGAGCTCTCTGGCTAAC
TAGGGAACCCACTGCTTAAGCCTCAATAAAGCTTGCCTTGAGTGCTTCAAGTAGTGTGTGCCCGTCTGTT
GTGTGACTCTGGTAACTAGAGATCCCTCAGACCCTTTTAGTCAGTGTGGAAAATCTCTAGCAGTGGCGCC
CGAACAGGGACTTGAAAGCGAAAGGGAAACCAGAGGAGCTCTCTCGACGCAGGACTCGGCTTGCTGAAGC
GCGCACGGCAAGAGGCGAGGGGCGGCGACTGGTGAGTACGCCAAAAATTTTGACTAGCGGAGGCTAGAAG
GAGAGAGATGGGTGCGAGAGCGTCAGTATTAAGCGGGGGAGAATTAGATCGCGATGGGAAAAAATTCGGT
TAAGGCCAGGGGGAAAGAAAAAATATAAATTAAAACATATAGTATGGGCAAGCAGGGAGCTAGAACGATT
CGCAGTTAATCCTGGCCTGTTAGAAACATCAGAAGGCTGTAGACAAATACTGGGACAGCTACAACCATCC
CTTCAGACAGGATCAGAAGAACTTAGATCATTATATAATACAGTAGCAACCCTCTATTGTGTGCATCAAA
GGATAGAGATAAAAGACACCAAGGAAGCTTTAGACAAGATAGAGGAAGAGCAAAACAAAAGTAAGACCAC
CGCACAGCAAGCGGCCGCTGATCTTCAGACCTGGAGGAGGAGATATGAGGGACAATTGGAGAAGTGAATT
ATATAAATATAAAGTAGTAAAAATTGAACCATTAGGAGTAGCACCCACCAAGGCAAAGAGAAGAGTGGTG
CAGAGAGAAAAAAGAGCAGTGGGAATAGGAGCTTTGTTCCTTGGGTTCTTGGGAGCAGCAGGAAGCACTA
TGGGCGCAGCGTCAATGACGCTGACGGTACAGGCCAGACAATTATTGTCTGGTATAGTGCAGCAGCAGAA
CAATTTGCTGAGGGCTATTGAGGCGCAACAGCATCTGTTGCAACTCACAGTCTGGGGCATCAAGCAGCTC
CAGGCAAGAATCCTGGCTGTGGAAAGATACCTAAAGGATCAACAGCTCCTGGGGATTTGGGGTTGCTCTG
GAAAACTCATTTGCACCACTGCTGTGCCTTGGAATGCTAGTTGGAGTAATAAATCTCTGGAACAGATTTG
GAATCACACGACCTGGATGGAGTGGGACAGAGAAATTAACAATTACACAAGCTTAATACACTCCTTAATT
GAAGAATCGCAAAACCAGCAAGAAAAGAATGAACAAGAATTATTGGAATTAGATAAATGGGCAAGTTTGT
GGAATTGGTTTAACATAACAAATTGGCTGTGGTATATAAAATTATTCATAATGATAGTAGGAGGCTTGGT
AGGTTTAAGAATAGTTTTTGCTGTACTTTCTATAGTGAATAGAGTTAGGCAGGGATATTCACCATTATCG
TTTCAGACCCACCTCCCAACCCCGAGGGGACCCATGCATTGCATCTCAATTAGTCAGCAACCAGGTGTGG
AAAGTCCCCAGGCTCCCCAGCAGGCAGAAGTATGCAAAGCATGCGTCTCAATTAGTCAGCAACCATAGTC
CCGCCCCTAACTCCGCCCATCCCGCCCCTAACTCCGCCCAGTTCCGCCCATTCTCCGCCCCATGGCTGAC
TAATTTTTTTTATTTATGCAGAGGCCGAGGCCGCCTCGGCCTCTGAGCTATTCCAGAAGTAGTGAGGAGG
CTTTTTTGGAGGCCTAGGCTTTTGCAAAAAGCTTTCTAGAGGTACCACCGGAGCTTACCATGACCGAGTA
CAAGCCCACGGTGCGCCTCGCCACCCGCGACGACGTCCCCAGGGCCGTACGCACCCTCGCCGCCGCGTTC
GCCGACTACCCCGCCACGCGCCACACCGTCGATCCGGACCGCCACATCGAGCGGGTCACCGAGCTGCAAG
AACTCTTCCTCACGCGCGTCGGGCTCGACATCGGCAAGGTGTGGGTCGCGGACGACGGCGCCGCCGTGGC
GGTCTGGACCACGCCGGAGAGCGTCGAAGCGGGGGCGGTGTTCGCCGAGATCGGCCCGCGCATGGCCGAG
TTGAGCGGTTCCCGGCTGGCCGCGCAGCAACAGATGGAAGGCCTCCTGGCGCCGCACCGGCCCAAGGAGC
CCGCGTGGTTCCTGGCCACCGTCGGCGTCTCGCCCGACCACCAGGGCAAGGGTCTGGGCAGCGCCGTCGT
GCTCCCCGGAGTGGAGGCGGCCGAGCGCGCCGGGGTGCCCGCCTTCCTGGAGACCTCCGCGCCCCGCAAC
CTCCCCTTCTACGAGCGGCTCGGCTTCACCGTCACCGCCGACGTCGAGGTGCCCGAAGGACCGCGCACCT
GGTGCATGACCCGCAAGCCCGGTGCCAGTTAACGAATTCTAGATCTTGAGACAAATGGCAGTATTCATCC
ACAATTTTAAAAGAAAAGGGGGGATTGGGGGGTACAGTGCAGGGGAAAGAATAGTAGACATAATAGCAAC
AGACATACAAACTAAAGAATTACAAAAACAAATTACAAAAATTCAAAATTTTCGGGTTTATTACAGGGAC
AGCAGAGATCCACTTTGGCGCCGGCTCGAGGCCTGCAGGTGCAAAGATGGATAAAGTTTTAAACAGAGAG
GAATCTTTGCAGCTAATGGACCTTCTAGGTCTTGAAAGGAGTGGGAATTGGCTCCGGTGCCCGTCAGTGG
GCAGAGCGCACATCGCCCACAGTCCCCGAGAAGTTGGGGGGAGGGGTCGGCAATTGAACCGGTGCCTAGA
GAAGGTGGCGCGGGGTAAACTGGGAAAGTGATGTCGTGTACTGGCTCCGCCTTTTTCCCGAGGGTGGGGG
AGAACCGTATATAAGTGCAGTAGTCGCCGTGAACGTTCTTTTTCGCAACGGGTTTGCCGCCAGAACACAG
GTAAGTGCCGTGTGTGGTTCCCGCGGGCCTGGCCTCTTTACGGGTTATGGCCCTTGCGTGCCTTGAATTA
CTTCCACCTGGCTGCAGTACGTGATTCTTGATCCCGAGCTTCGGGTTGGAAGTGGGTGGGAGAGTTCGAG
GCCTTGCGCTTAAGGAGCCCCTTCGCCTCGTGCTTGAGTTGAGGCCTGGCCTGGGCGCTGGGGCCGCCGC
GTGCGAATCTGGTGGCACCTTCGCGCCTGTCTCGCTGCTTTCGATAAGTCTCTAGCCATTTAAAATTTTT
GATGACCTGCTGCGACGCTTTTTTTCTGGCAAGATAGTCTTGTAAATGCGGGCCAAGATCTGCACACTGG
TATTTCGGTTTTTGGGGCCGCGGGCGGCGACGGGGCCCGTGCGTCCCAGCGCACATGTTCGGCGAGGCGG
GGCCTGCGAGCGCGGCCACCGAGAATCGGACGGGGGTAGTCTCAAGCTGGCCGGCCTGCTCTGGTGCCTG
GCCTCGCGCCGCCGTGTATCGCCCCGCCCTGGGCGGCAAGGCTGGCCCGGTCGGCACCAGTTGCGTGAGC
GGAAAGATGGCCGCTTCCCGGCCCTGCTGCAGGGAGCTCAAAATGGAGGACGCGGCGCTCGGGAGAGCGG
GCGGGTGAGTCACCCACACAAAGGAAAAGGGCCTTTCCGTCCTCAGCCGTCGCTTCATGTGACTCCACGG
AGTACCGGGCGCCGTCCAGGCACCTCGATTAGTTCTCGAGCTTTTGGAGTACGTCGTCTTTAGGTTGGGG
GGAGGGGTTTTATGCGATGGAGTTTCCCCACACTGAGTGGGTGGAGACTGAAGTTAGGCCAGCTTGGCAC
TTGATGTAATTCTCCTTGGAATTTGCCCTTTTTGAGTTTGGATCTTGGTTCATTCTCAAGCCTCAGACAG
TGGTTCAAAGTTTTTTTCTTCCATTTCAGGTGTCGTGAGGCTAGCACCGCCACCATGGGCTTCGAGAGAG
ACTCGGAAGGAGACTCTCTGGGGGCCAGGCCTGGGCTTCCCTATGGGCTGAGCGACGATGAGTCTGGGGG
CGGCCGGGCACTAAGTGCGGAGAGTGAAGTTGAGGAGCCAGCCAGGGGTCCAGGGGAGGCCAGGGGTGAG
AGGCCAGGCCCAGCCTGCCAGCTGTGTGGGGGGCCGACAGGTGAGGGGCCGTGTTGTGGGGCAGGAGGGC
CGGGTGGGGGGCCCCTGCTGCCCCCACGGCTACTGTACTCATGCCGCCTCTGCACCTTCGTGTCCCACTA
CTCGAGCCACCTGAAGCGGCACATGCAGACACACAGCGGAGAGAAGCCGTTCCGCTGTGGCCGCTGCCCC
TACGCCTCAGCCCAGCTCGTCAACCTGACACGACATACCCGCACCCACACTGGCGAGAAGCCCTACCGCT
GTCCCCACTGCCCCTTTGCCTGCAGCAGCCTGGGCAACCTGAGGCGGCATCAGCGTACCCACGCAGGGCC
CCCCACTCCTCCCTGCCCGACCTGTGGCTTCCGCTGCTGTACTCCACGACCAGCCCGGCCTCCCAGTCCC
ACAGAGCAGGAGGGGGCGGTGCCCCGGCGACCTGAAGATGCTCTGCTCCTTCCAGATTTGAGCCTCCATG
TGCCACCAGGTGGTGCCAGTTTCCTGCCAGACTGTGGGCAGCTGCGGGGTGAAGGGGAGGGCCTCTGCGG
GACTGGATCAGAACCACTGCCAGAGCTGCTATTCCCTTGGACCTGCCGGGGCTGTGGACAAGAGCTGGAG
GAGGGTGAGGGTAGTCGGCTGGGAGCTGCCATGTGTGGGCGCTGCATGCGAGGAGAGGCTGGAGGGGGTG
CCAGTGGGGGGCCCCAGGGCCCCAGTGACAAAGGCTTTGCCTGTAGCCTCTGCCCCTTTGCCACTCACTA
TCCCAACCACCTGGCCCGGCACATGAAGACACACAGTGGTGAGAAGCCCTTCCGCTGCGCCCGCTGTCCT
TATGCCTCTGCTCATCTGGATAACCTGAAACGGCACCAGCGCGTCCATACAGGAGAGAAGCCCTACAAGT
GCCCCCTCTGCCCTTATGCCTGTGGCAATCTGGCCAACCTCAAGCGTCATGGTCGCATCCACTCTGGTGA
CAAACCTTTTCGGTGTAGCCTTTGCAACTACAGCTGCAACCAGAGCATGAACCTCAAACGTCACATGCTG
CGGCACACAGGCGAGAAGCCCTTCCGCTGTGCCACCTGCGCCTATACCACGGGCCACTGGGACAACTACA
AGCGCCACCAGAAGGTGCATGGCCACGGTGGGGCAGGAGGGCCTGGTCTCTCTGCCTCTGAGGGCTGGGC
CCCACCTCATAGCCCACCCTCTGTTTTGAGCTCTCGGGGCCCACCAGCCCTGGGGACTGCTGGCAGCCGG
GCTGTCCACACAGACTCATCCTAGTAATGAACTAGTCCGTAACTTGAAAGTATTTCGATTTCTTGGCTTT
ATATATCTTGTGGAAAGGACGACTCCCAGGTACTGTTGGCCAAATAACGCGTTAAGTCGACAATCAACCT
CTGGATTACAAAATTTGTGAAAGATTGACTGGTATTCTTAACTATGTTGCTCCTTTTACGCTATGTGGAT
ACGCTGCTTTAATGCCTTTGTATCATGCTATTGCTTCCCGTATGGCTTTCATTTTCTCCTCCTTGTATAA
ATCCTGGTTGCTGTCTCTTTATGAGGAGTTGTGGCCCGTTGTCAGGCAACGTGGCGTGGTGTGCACTGTG
TTTGCTGACGCAACCCCCACTGGTTGGGGCATTGCCACCACCTGTCAGCTCCTTTCCGGGACTTTCGCTT
TCCCCCTCCCTATTGCCACGGCGGAACTCATCGCCGCCTGCCTTGCCCGCTGCTGGACAGGGGCTCGGCT
GTTGGGCACTGACAATTCCGTGGTGTTGTCGGGGAAATCATCGTCCTTTCCTTGGCTGCTCGCCTGTGTT
GCCACCTGGATTCTGCGCGGGACGTCCTTCTGCTACGTCCCTTCGGCCCTCAATCCAGCGGACCTTCCTT
CCCGCGGCCTGCTGCCGGCTCTGCGGCCTCTTCCGCGTCTTCGCCTTCGCCCTCAGACGAGTCGGATCTC
CCTTTGGGCCGCCTCCCCGCGTCGACTTTAAGACCAATGACTTACAAGGCAGCTGTAGATCTTAGCCACT
TTTTAAAAGAAAAGGGGGGACTGGAAGGGCTAATTCACTCCCAACGAAGACAAGATCTGCTTTTTGCTTG
TACTGGGTCTCTCTGGTTAGACCAGATCTGAGCCTGGGAGCTCTCTGGCTAACTAGGGAACCCACTGCTT
AAGCCTCAATAAAGCTTGCCTTGAGTGCTTCAAGTAGTGTGTGCCCGTCTGTTGTGTGACTCTGGTAACT
AGAGATCCCTCAGACCCTTTTAGTCAGTGTGGAAAATCTCTAGCAGTACGTATAGTAGTTCATGTCATCT
TATTATTCAGTATTTATAACTTGCAAAGAAATGAATATCAGAGAGTGAGAGGAACTTGTTTATTGCAGCT
TATAATGGTTACAAATAAAGCAATAGCATCACAAATTTCACAAATAAAGCATTTTTTTCACTGCATTCTA
GTTGTGGTTTGTCCAAACTCATCAATGTATCTTATCATGTCTGGCTCTAGCTATCCCGCCCCTAACTCCG
CCCATCCCGCCCCTAACTCCGCCCAGTTCCGCCCATTCTCCGCCCCATGGCTGACTAATTTTTTTTATTT
ATGCAGAGGCCGAGGCCGCCTCGGCCTCTGAGCTATTCCAGAAGTAGTGAGGAGGCTTTTTTGGAGGCCT
AGGGACGTACCCAATTCGCCCTATAGTGAGTCGTATTACGCGCGCTCACTGGCCGTCGTTTTACAACGTC
GTGACTGGGAAAACCCTGGCGTTACCCAACTTAATCGCCTTGCAGCACATCCCCCTTTCGCCAGCTGGCG
TAATAGCGAAGAGGCCCGCACCGATCGCCCTTCCCAACAGTTGCGCAGCCTGAATGGCGAATGGG
[124 nt withheld, positions 7136-7259]
C
[91 nt withheld, positions 7261-7351]
A
[49 nt withheld, positions 7353-7401]
CCTTTGACGTTGGAGTCCACGTTCTTT
[37 nt withheld, positions 7429-7465]
ACCCTATCTCGGTCTATTCTTTTGATTTATAAGGGATTTTGCCGATTTCGGCCTATTGGTTAAAAAATGA
GCTGATTTAACAAAAATTTAACGCGAATTTTAACAAAATATTAACGCTTACAATTTAGGTGGCACTTTTC
GGGGAAATGTGCGCGGAACCCCTATTTGTTTATTTTTCTAAATACATTCAAATATGTATCCGCTCATGAG
ACAATAACCCTGATAAATGCTTCAATAATATTGAAAAAGGAAGAGTATGAGTATTCAACATTTCCGTGTC
GCCCTTATTCCCTTTTTTGCGGCATTTTGCCTTCCTGTTTTTGCTCACCCAGAAACGCTGGTGAAAGTAA
AAGATGCTGAAGATCAGTTGGGTGCACGAGTGGGTTACATCGAACTGGATCTCAACAGCGGTAAGATCCT
TGAGAGTTTTCGCCCCGAAGAACGTTTTCCAATGATGAGCACTTTTAAAGTTCTGCTATGTGGCGCGGTA
TTATCCCGTATTGACGCCGGGCAAGAGCAACTCGGTCGCCGCATACACTATTCTCAGAATGACTTGGTTG
AGTACTCACCAGTCACAGAAAAGCATCTTACGGATGGCATGACAGTAAGAGAATTATGCAGTGCTGCCAT
AACCATGAGTGATAACACTGCGGCCAACTTACTTCTGACAACGATCGGAGGACCGAAGGAGCTAACCGCT
TTTTTGCACAACATGGGGGATCATGTAACTCGCCTTGATCGTTGGGAACCGGAGCTGAATGAAGCCATAC
CAAACGACGAGCGTGACACCACGATGCCTGTAGCAATGGCAACAACGTTGCGCAAACTATTAACTGGCGA
ACTACTTACTCTAGCTTCCCGGCAACAATTAATAGACTGGATGGAGGCGGATAAAGTTGCAGGACCACTT
CTGCGCTCGGCCCTTCCGGCTGGCTGGTTTATTGCTGATAAATCTGGAGCCGGTGAGCGTGGGTCTCGCG
GTATCATTGCAGCACTGGGGCCAGATGGTAAGCCCTCCCGTATCGTAGTTATCTACACGACGGGGAGTCA
GGCAACTATGGATGAACGAAATAGACAGATCGCTGAGATAGGTGCCTCACTGATTAAGCATTGGTAACTG
TCAGACCAAGTTTACTCATATATACTTTAGATTGATTTAAAACTTCATTTTTAATTTAAAAGGATCTAGG
TGAAGATCCTTTTTGATAATCTCATGACCAAAATCCCTTAACGTGAGTTTTCGTTCCACTGAGCGTCAGA
CCCCGTAGAAAAGATCAAAGGATCTTCTTGAGATCCTTTTTTTCTGCGCGTAATCTGCTGCTTGCAAACA
AAAAAACCACCGCTACCAGCGGTGGTTTGTTTGCCGGATCAAGAGCTACCAACTCTTTTTCCGAAGGTAA
CTGGCTTCAGCAGAGCGCAGATACCAAATACTGTTCTTCTAGTGTAGCCGTAGTTAGGCCACCACTTCAA
GAACTCTGTAGCACCGCCTACATACCTCGCTCTGCTAATCCTGTTACCAGTGGCTGCTGCCAGTGGCGAT
AAGTCGTGTCTTACCGGGTTGGACTCAAGACGATAGTTACCGGATAAGGCGCAGCGGTCGGGCTGAACGG
GGGGTTCGTGCACACAGCCCAGCTTGGAGCGAACGACCTACACCGAACTGAGATACCTACAGCGTGAGCT
ATGAGAAAGCGCCACGCTTCCCGAAGGGAGAAAGGCGGACAGGTATCCGGTAAGCGGCAGGGTCGGAACA
GGAGAGCGCACGAGGGAGCTTCCAGGGGGAAACGCCTGGTATCTTTATAGTCCTGTCGGGTTTCGCCACC
TCTGACTTGAGCGTCGATTTTTGTGATGCTCGTCAGGGGGGCGGAGCCTATGGAAAAACGCCAGCAACGC
GGCCTTTTTACGGTTCCTGGCCTTTTGCTGGCCTTTTGCTCACATGTTCTTTCCTGCGTTATCCCCTGAT
TCTGTGGATAACCGTATTACCGCCTTTGAGTGAGCTGATACCGCTCGCCGCAGCCGAACGACCGAGCGCA
GCGAGTCAGTGAGCGAGGAAGCGGAAGAGCGCCCAATACGCAAACCGCCTCTCCCCGCGCGTTGGCCGAT
TCATTAATGCAGCTGGCACGACAGGTTTCCCGACTGGAAAGCGGGCAGTGAGCGCAACGCAATTAATGTG
AGTTAGCTCACTCATTAGGCACCCCAGGCTTTACACTTTATGCTTCCGGCTCGTATGTTGTGTGGAATTG
TGAGCGGATAACAATTTCACACAGGAAACAGCTATGACCATGATTACGCCAAGCGCGCAATTAACCCTCA
CTAAAGGGAACAAAAGCTGGAGCTGCAAGC
