>Addgene plasmid #144189 | TFORF1622 | depositor partial sequence | sequence record 284682 | Insert
ACCGCCACCATGGGCTTCGAGAGAGACTCGGAAGGAGACTCTCTGGGGGCCAGGCCTGGGCTTCCCTATG
GGCTGAGCGACGATGAGTCTGGGGGCGGCCGGGCACTAAGTGCGGAGAGTGAAGTTGAGGAGCCAGCCAG
GGGTCCAGGGGAGGCCAGGGGTGAGAGGCCAGGCCCAGCCTGCCAGCTGTGTGGGGGGCCGACAGGTGAG
GGGCCGTGTTGTGGGGCAGGAGGGCCGGGTGGGGGGCCCCTGCTGCCCCCACGGCTACTGTACTCATGCC
GCCTCTGCACCTTCGTGTCCCACTACTCGAGCCACCTGAAGCGGCACATGCAGACACACAGCGGAGAGAA
GCCGTTCCGCTGTGGCCGCTGCCCCTACGCCTCAGCCCAGCTCGTCAACCTGACACGACATACCCGCACC
CACACTGGCGAGAAGCCCTACCGCTGTCCCCACTGCCCCTTTGCCTGCAGCAGCCTGGGCAACCTGAGGC
GGCATCAGCGTACCCACGCAGGGCCCCCCACTCCTCCCTGCCCGACCTGTGGCTTCCGCTGCTGTACTCC
ACGACCAGCCCGGCCTCCCAGTCCCACAGAGCAGGAGGGGGCGGTGCCCCGGCGACCTGAAGATGCTCTG
CTCCTTCCAGATTTGAGCCTCCATGTGCCACCAGGTGGTGCCAGTTTCCTGCCAGACTGTGGGCAGCTGC
GGGGTGAAGGGGAGGGCCTCTGCGGGACTGGATCAGAACCACTGCCAGAGCTGCTATTCCCTTGGACCTG
CCGGGGCTGTGGACAAGAGCTGGAGGAGGGTGAGGGTAGTCGGCTGGGAGCTGCCATGTGTGGGCGCTGC
ATGCGAGGAGAGGCTGGAGGGGGTGCCAGTGGGGGGCCCCAGGGCCCCAGTGACAAAGGCTTTGCCTGTA
GCCTCTGCCCCTTTGCCACTCACTATCCCAACCACCTGGCCCGGCACATGAAGACACACAGTGGTGAGAA
GCCCTTCCGCTGCGCCCGCTGTCCTTATGCCTCTGCTCATCTGGATAACCTGAAACGGCACCAGCGCGTC
CATACAGGAGAGAAGCCCTACAAGTGCCCCCTCTGCCCTTATGCCTGTGGCAATCTGGCCAACCTCAAGC
GTCATGGTCGCATCCACTCTGGTGACAAACCTTTTCGGTGTAGCCTTTGCAACTACAGCTGCAACCAGAG
CATGAACCTCAAACGTCACATGCTGCGGCACACAGGCGAGAAGCCCTTCCGCTGTGCCACCTGCGCCTAT
ACCACGGGCCACTGGGACAACTACAAGCGCCACCAGAAGGTGCATGGCCACGGTGGGGCAGGAGGGCCTG
GTCTCTCTGCCTCTGAGGGCTGGGCCCCACCTCATAGCCCACCCTCTGTTTTGAGCTCTCGGGGCCCACC
AGCCCTGGGGACTGCTGGCAGCCGGGCTGTCCACACAGACTCATCCTAGTAATGAACTAGTCCGTAACTT
GAAAGTATTTCGATTTCTTGGCTTTATATATCTTGTGGAAAGGACGACTCCCAGGTACTGTTGGCCAAAT
A
