>Addgene plasmid #144189 | TFORF1622 | depositor partial sequence | sequence record 284683 | Barcode
CTCCCAGGTACTGTTGGCCAAATA
